>Addgene plasmid #221980 | ND4 DdCBE T1 | addgene full sequence | sequence record 438637 | Addgene NGS Result
GCACATTTCCCCGAAAAGTGCCACCTGACGTCGACGGATCGGGAGATCTCCCGATCCCCTATGGTGCACT
CTCAGTACAATCTGCTCTGATGCCGCATAGTTAAGCCAGTATCTGCTCCCTGCTTGTGTGTTGGAGGTCG
CTGAGTAGTGCGCGAGCAAAATTTAAGCTACAACAAGGCAAGGCTTGACCGACAATTGCATGAAGAATCT
GCTTAGGGTTAGGCGTTTTGCGCTGCTTCGCGATGTACGGGCCAGATATACGCGTTGACATTGATTATTG
ACTAGTTATTAATAGTAATCAATTACGGGGTCATTAGTTCATAGCCCATATATGGAGTTCCGCGTTACAT
AACTTACGGTAAATGGCCCGCCTGGCTGACCGCCCAACGACCCCCGCCCATTGACGTCAATAATGACGTA
TGTTCCCATAGTAACGCCAATAGGGACTTTCCATTGACGTCAATGGGTGGAGTATTTACGGTAAACTGCC
CACTTGGCAGTACATCAAGTGTATCATATGCCAAGTACGCCCCCTATTGACGTCAATGACGGTAAATGGC
CCGCCTGGCATTATGCCCAGTACATGACCTTATGGGACTTTCCTACTTGGCAGTACATCTACGTATTAGT
CATCGCTATTACCATGGTGATGCGGTTTTGGCAGTACATCAATGGGCGTGGATAGCGGTTTGACTCACGG
GGATTTCCAAGTCTCCACCCCATTGACGTCAATGGGAGTTTGTTTTGGCACCAAAATCAACGGGACTTTC
CAAAATGTCGTAACAACTCCGCCCCATTGACGCAAATGGGCGGTAGGCGTGTACGGTGGGAGGTCTATAT
AAGCAGAGCTCTCTGGCTAACTAGAGAACCCACTGCTTACTGGCTTATCGAAATTAATACGACTCACTAT
AGGGAGACCCAAGCTGGCTAGCACCATGGCCTCCGTTCTGACCCCGCTGCTGCTGCGTGGCCTGACCGGC
TCCGCTCGTCGTCTGCCAGTTCCGCGTGCGAAAATCCATTCCCTGGACTACAAAGACCATGACGGTGATT
ATAAAGATCATGACATCGATTACAAGGATGACGATGACAAGATGGACATCGCGGATCTGCGTACCCTGGG
TTACAGCCAGCAGCAGCAGGAGAAGATCAAGCCAAAGGTGCGCAGCACCGTGGCCCAGCACCATGAAGCT
CTGGTGGGTCACGGCTTCACCCACGCGCACATCGTGGCTCTGAGCCAGCACCCAGCCGCGCTGGGTACCG
TGGCCGTGAAATATCAGGACATGATTGCTGCCCTGCCAGAGGCTACCCATGAAGCGATTGTGGGTGTGGG
CAAGCAGTGGAGCGGTGCTCGTGCGCTGGAGGCCCTGCTGACCGTGGCCGGTGAACTGCGTGGCCCGCCG
CTGCAGCTGGATACCGGCCAGCTGCTGAAAATCGCGAAACGTGGCGGTGTGACCGCTGTGGAAGCTGTGC
ATGCCTGGCGTAATGCTCTGACCGGTGCCCCCCTGAACCTGACCCCGGACCAAGTGGTGGCTATCGCCAG
CAACAATGGCGGCAAGCAAGCGCTCGAAACGGTGCAGCGGCTGTTGCCGGTGCTGTGCCAGGACCATGGC
CTGACTCCGGACCAAGTGGTGGCTATCGCCAGCCACGATGGCGGCAAGCAAGCGCTCGAAACGGTGCAGC
GGCTGTTGCCGGTGCTGTGCCAGGACCATGGCCTGACCCCGGACCAAGTGGTGGCTATCGCCAGCAACGG
TGGCGGCAAGCAAGCGCTCGAAACGGTGCAGCGGCTGTTGCCGGTGCTGTGCCAGGACCATGGCCTGACC
CCGGACCAAGTGGTGGCTATCGCCAGCAACATTGGCGGCAAGCAAGCGCTCGAAACGGTGCAGCGGCTGT
TGCCGGTGCTGTGCCAGGACCATGGCCTGACCCCGGACCAAGTGGTGGCTATCGCCAGCAACAATGGCGG
CAAGCAAGCGCTCGAAACGGTGCAGCGGCTGTTGCCGGTGCTGTGCCAGGACCATGGCCTGACCCCGGAC
CAAGTGGTGGCTATCGCCAGCAACGGTGGCGGCAAGCAAGCGCTCGAAACGGTGCAGCGGCTGTTGCCGG
TGCTGTGCCAGGACCATGGCCTGACCCCGGACCAAGTGGTGGCTATCGCCAGCAACATTGGCGGCAAGCA
AGCGCTCGAAACGGTGCAGCGGCTGTTGCCGGTGCTGTGCCAGGACCATGGCCTCACACCCGATCAGGTC
GTGGCTATCGCCAGCAACATTGGCGGCAAGCAAGCGCTCGAAACGGTGCAGCGGCTGTTGCCGGTGCTGT
GCCAGGACCATGGCCTGACTCCGGACCAAGTGGTGGCTATCGCCAGCCACGATGGCGGCAAGCAAGCGCT
CGAAACGGTGCAGCGGCTGTTGCCGGTGCTGTGCCAGGACCATGGCCTGACCCCGGACCAAGTGGTGGCT
ATCGCCAGCCACGATGGCGGCAAGCAAGCGCTCGAAACGGTGCAGCGGCTGTTGCCGGTGCTGTGCCAGG
ACCATGGCCTGACCCCGGACCAAGTGGTGGCTATCGCCAGCAACATTGGCGGCAAGCAAGCGCTCGAAAC
GGTGCAGCGGCTGTTGCCGGTGCTGTGCCAGGACCATGGCCTGACTCCGGACCAAGTGGTGGCTATCGCC
AGCCACGATGGCGGCAAGCAAGCGCTCGAAACGGTGCAGCGGCTGTTGCCGGTGCTGTGCCAGGACCATG
GCCTGACCCCGGACCAAGTGGTGGCTATCGCCAGCAACAATGGCGGCAAGCAAGCGCTCGAAACGGTGCA
GCGGCTGTTGCCGGTGCTGTGCCAGGACCATGGCCTGACCCCGGACCAAGTGGTGGCTATCGCCAGCAAC
GGTGGCGGCAAGCAAGCGCTCGAAACGGTGCAGCGGCTGTTGCCGGTGCTGTGCCAGGACCATGGCCTGA
CCCCGGACCAAGTGGTGGCTATCGCCAGCAACGGTGGCGGCAAGCAAGCGCTCGAAACGGTGCAGCGGCT
GTTGCCGGTGCTGTGCCAGGACCATGGCCTGACCCCGGACCAAGTGGTGGCTATCGCCAGCCACGATGGC
GGCAAGCAAGCGCTCGAAAGCATTGTGGCCCAGCTGAGCCGGCCTGATCCGGCGTTGGCCGCGTTGACCA
ACGATCACCTGGTGGCCCTGGCCTGCCTGGGCGGTCGTCCGGCCCTGGATGCGGTGAAGAAAGGCCTGGG
TGGATCCGCCATTCCAGTGAAGCGCGGCGCTACCGGTGAAACCAAAGTGTTTACCGGTAACAGCAACAGC
CCGAAGAGCCCGACCAAAGGCGGTTGCTCTGGCGGCTCAACTAATCTGAGCGACATCATTGAGAAGGAGA
CTGGGAAACAGCTGGTCATTCAGGAGTCCATCCTGATGCTGCCTGAGGAGGTGGAGGAAGTGATCGGCAA
CAAGCCAGAGTCTGACATCCTGGTGCACACCGCCTACGACGAGTCCACAGATGAGAATGTGATGCTGCTG
ACCTCTGACGCCCCCGAGTATAAGCCTTGGGCCCTGGTCATCCAGGATTCTAACGGCGAGAATAAGATCA
AGATGCTGTGATAAGGGGTCTTTGTCCTCTGTACTGTCTCTCTCCTTGCCCCTAACCCAAAAAGCTTCAT
TTTTCTGTGTAGGCTGCACAAGAGCCTTGATTGAAGATATATTCTTTCTGAACAGTATTTAAGGTTTCCA
ATAAAATGTACACCCCTCAGAACTTCTGAGGCGGAAAGAACCAGCTGGGGCTCTAGGGGGTATCCCC
[124 nt withheld, positions 3778-3901]
C
[91 nt withheld, positions 3903-3993]
A
[49 nt withheld, positions 3995-4043]
CCTTTGACGTTGGAGTCCACGTTCTTT
[37 nt withheld, positions 4071-4107]
ACCCTATCTCGGTCTATTCTTTTGATTTATAAGGGATTTTGCCGATTTCGGCCTATTGGTTAAAAAATGA
GCTGATTTAACAAAAATTTAACGCGAATTAATTCTGTGGAATGTGTGTCAGTTAGGGTGTGGAAAGTCCC
CAGGCTCCCCAGCAGGCAGAAGTATGCAAAGCATGCATCTCAATTAGTCAGCAACCAGGTGTGGAAAGTC
CCCAGGCTCCCCAGCAGGCAGAAGTATGCAAAGCATGCATCTCAATTAGTCAGCAACCATAGTCCCGCCC
CTAACTCCGCCCATCCCGCCCCTAACTCCGCCCAGTTCCGCCCATTCTCCGCCCCATGGCTGACTAATTT
TTTTTATTTATGCAGAGGCCGAGGCCGCCTCTGCCTCTGAGCTATTCCAGAAGTAGTGAGGAGGCTTTTT
TGGAGGCCTAGGCTTTTGCAAAAAGCTCCCGGGAGCTTGTATATCCATTTTCGGATCTGATCAGCACGTG
TTGACAATTAATCATCGGCATAGTATATCGGCATAGTATAATACGACAAGGTGAGGAACTAAACCATGGC
CAAGCCTTTGTCTCAAGAAGAATCCACCCTCATTGAAAGAGCAACGGCTACAATCAACAGCATCCCCATC
TCTGAAGACTACAGCGTCGCCAGCGCAGCTCTCTCTAGCGACGGCCGCATCTTCACTGGTGTCAATGTAT
ATCATTTTACTGGGGGACCTTGTGCAGAACTCGTGGTGCTGGGCACTGCTGCTGCTGCGGCAGCTGGCAA
CCTGACTTGTATCGTCGCGATCGGAAATGAGAACAGGGGCATCTTGAGCCCCTGCGGACGGTGCCGACAG
GTGCTTCTCGATCTGCATCCTGGGATCAAAGCCATAGTGAAGGACAGTGATGGACAGCCGACGGCAGTTG
GGATTCGTGAATTGCTGCCCTCTGGTTATGTGTGGGAGGGCTAAGCACTTCGTGGCCGAGGAGCAGGACT
GACACGTGCTACGAGATTTCGATTCCACCGCCGCCTTCTATGAAAGGTTGGGCTTCGGAATCGTTTTCCG
GGACGCCGGCTGGATGATCCTCCAGCGCGGGGATCTCATGCTGGAGTTCTTCGCCCACCCCAACTTGTTT
ATTGCAGCTTATAATGGTTACAAATAAAGCAATAGCATCACAAATTTCACAAATAAAGCATTTTTTTCAC
TGCATTCTAGTTGTGGTTTGTCCAAACTCATCAATGTATCTTATCATGTCTGTATACCGTCGACCTCTAG
CTAGAGCTTGGCGTAATCATGGTCATAGCTGTTTCCTGTGTGAAATTGTTATCCGCTCACAATTCCACAC
AACATACGAGCCGGAAGCATAAAGTGTAAAGCCTGGGGTGCCTAATGAGTGAGCTAACTCACATTAATTG
CGTTGCGCTCACTGCCCGCTTTCCAGTCGGGAAACCTGTCGTGCCAGCTGCATTAATGAATCGGCCAACG
CGCGGGGAGAGGCGGTTTGCGTATTGGGCGCTCTTCCGCTTCCTCGCTCACTGACTCGCTGCGCTCGGTC
GTTCGGCTGCGGCGAGCGGTATCAGCTCACTCAAAGGCGGTAATACGGTTATCCACAGAATCAGGGGATA
ACGCAGGAAAGAACATGTGAGCAAAAGGCCAGCAAAAGGCCAGGAACCGTAAAAAGGCCGCGTTGCTGGC
GTTTTTCCATAGGCTCCGCCCCCCTGACGAGCATCACAAAAATCGACGCTCAAGTCAGAGGTGGCGAAAC
CCGACAGGACTATAAAGATACCAGGCGTTTCCCCCTGGAAGCTCCCTCGTGCGCTCTCCTGTTCCGACCC
TGCCGCTTACCGGATACCTGTCCGCCTTTCTCCCTTCGGGAAGCGTGGCGCTTTCTCATAGCTCACGCTG
TAGGTATCTCAGTTCGGTGTAGGTCGTTCGCTCCAAGCTGGGCTGTGTGCACGAACCCCCCGTTCAGCCC
GACCGCTGCGCCTTATCCGGTAACTATCGTCTTGAGTCCAACCCGGTAAGACACGACTTATCGCCACTGG
CAGCAGCCACTGGTAACAGGATTAGCAGAGCGAGGTATGTAGGCGGTGCTACAGAGTTCTTGAAGTGGTG
GCCTAACTACGGCTACACTAGAAGAACAGTATTTGGTATCTGCGCTCTGCTGAAGCCAGTTACCTTCGGA
AAAAGAGTTGGTAGCTCTTGATCCGGCAAACAAACCACCGCTGGTAGCGGTGGTTTTTTTGTTTGCAAGC
AGCAGATTACGCGCAGAAAAAAAGGATCTCAAGAAGATCCTTTGATCTTTTCTACGGGGTCTGACGCTCA
GTGGAACGAAAACTCACGTTAAGGGATTTTGGTCATGAGATTATCAAAAAGGATCTTCACCTAGATCCTT
TTAAATTAAAAATGAAGTTTTAAATCAATCTAAAGTATATATGAGTAAACTTGGTCTGACAGTTACCAAT
GCTTAATCAGTGAGGCACCTATCTCAGCGATCTGTCTATTTCGTTCATCCATAGTTGCCTGACTCCCCGT
CGTGTAGATAACTACGATACGGGAGGGCTTACCATCTGGCCCCAGTGCTGCAATGATACCGCGAGACCCA
CGCTCACCGGCTCCAGATTTATCAGCAATAAACCAGCCAGCCGGAAGGGCCGAGCGCAGAAGTGGTCCTG
CAACTTTATCCGCCTCCATCCAGTCTATTAATTGTTGCCGGGAAGCTAGAGTAAGTAGTTCGCCAGTTAA
TAGTTTGCGCAACGTTGTTGCCATTGCTACAGGCATCGTGGTGTCACGCTCGTCGTTTGGTATGGCTTCA
TTCAGCTCCGGTTCCCAACGATCAAGGCGAGTTACATGATCCCCCATGTTGTGCAAAAAAGCGGTTAGCT
CCTTCGGTCCTCCGATCGTTGTCAGAAGTAAGTTGGCCGCAGTGTTATCACTCATGGTTATGGCAGCACT
GCATAATTCTCTTACTGTCATGCCATCCGTAAGATGCTTTTCTGTGACTGGTGAGTACTCAACCAAGTCA
TTCTGAGAATAGTGTATGCGGCGACCGAGTTGCTCTTGCCCGGCGTCAATACGGGATAATACCGCGCCAC
ATAGCAGAACTTTAAAAGTGCTCATCATTGGAAAACGTTCTTCGGGGCGAAAACTCTCAAGGATCTTACC
GCTGTTGAGATCCAGTTCGATGTAACCCACTCGTGCACCCAACTGATCTTCAGCATCTTTTACTTTCACC
AGCGTTTCTGGGTGAGCAAAAACAGGAAGGCAAAATGCCGCAAAAAAGGGAATAAGGGCGACACGGAAAT
GTTGAATACTCATACTCTTCCTTTTTCAATATTATTGAAGCATTTATCAGGGTTATTGTCTCATGAGCGG
ATACATATTTGAATGTATTTAGAAAAATAAACAAATAGGGGTTCCGC
Features (pLannotate 1.2.2; 25 found; start..end, strand, type, name):
     60..112     -  misc_feature   bom (fragment): basis of mobility region from pBR322
    267..646     +  enhancer       CMV enhancer: human cytomegalovirus immediate early enhancer
    647..850     +  promoter       CMV promoter: human cytomegalovirus (CMV) immediate early promoter
    846..879     +  LTR            5' LTR (truncated) (fragment): truncated 5' long terminal repeat (LTR) from HIV-1
    895..913     +  promoter       T7 promoter: promoter for bacteriophage T7 RNA polymerase
    942..1025    +  CDS            COX8A (fragment): COX8A_HUMAN - Also known as COX8, COX8L. Experimental evidence at protein level: Swiss-Prot protein existence level 1. Component of the cytochrome c oxidase, the last enzyme in the mitochondrial electron transport chain which drives oxidative phosphorylation. The respiratory chain contains 3 multisubunit complexes succinate dehydrogenase (complex II, CII), ubiquinol- cytochrome c oxidoreductase (cytochrome b-c1 complex, complex III, CIII) and cytochrome c oxidase (complex IV, CIV), that cooperate to transfer electrons derived from NADH and succinate to molecular oxygen, creating an electrochem
   1026..1091    +  CDS            3xFLAG: three tandem FLAG® epitope tags, followed by an enterokinase cleavage site
   1104..1610    +  CDS            avrBs3 (fragment): AVRB3_XANEU - Experimental evidence at protein level: Swiss-Prot protein existence level 1. Avirulence protein. Acts as a transcription factor in C.annuum plants. In susceptible plants lacking the Bs3 resistance gene induces expression of a number of genes, including genes homologous to a family of auxin-induced genes, alpha-expansin genes, pectate lyase, anthocyanidin glucoside rhamnosyl transferase and at least one transcription factor, UPA20. Their expression leads to plant hypertrophy in mesophyll cells, probably mainly mediated by UPA20 (PubMed:17962565). In resistant plants induces the h
   3099..3245    +  CDS            avrBs3 (fragment): AVRB3_XANEU - Experimental evidence at protein level: Swiss-Prot protein existence level 1. Avirulence protein. Acts as a transcription factor in C.annuum plants. In susceptible plants lacking the Bs3 resistance gene induces expression of a number of genes, including genes homologous to a family of auxin-induced genes, alpha-expansin genes, pectate lyase, anthocyanidin glucoside rhamnosyl transferase and at least one transcription factor, UPA20. Their expression leads to plant hypertrophy in mesophyll cells, probably mainly mediated by UPA20 (PubMed:17962565). In resistant plants induces the h
   3330..3578    +  CDS            UGI: UNGI_BPPB2 - Experimental evidence at protein level: Swiss-Prot protein existence level 1. This protein binds specifically and reversibly to the host uracil-DNA glycosylase, preventing removal of uracil residues from PBS2 DNA by the host uracil-excision repair system. From Bacillus phage PBS2 (Bacteriophage PBS2).
   3736..3757    +  promoter       SV40 promoter (fragment): SV40 enhancer and early promoter
   3778..4206    +  rep_origin     f1 ori (sequence partly withheld): f1 bacteriophage origin of replication; arrow indicates direction of (+) strand synthesis
   4220..4549    +  promoter       SV40 promoter: SV40 enhancer and early promoter
   4597..4644    +  promoter       EM7 promoter: synthetic bacterial promoter&nbsp
   4663..5061    +  CDS            BSD: blasticidin S deaminase; Aspergillus terreus BSD; confers resistance to blasticidin
   5062..5089    +  CDS            BleoR (fragment): antibiotic-binding protein; Sh ble from Streptoalloteichus hindustanus; confers resistance to bleomycin, phleomycin, and Zeocin™
   5099..5224    +  CDS            ble (fragment): BLE_KLEPN - Experimental evidence at protein level: Swiss-Prot protein existence level 1. Binding protein with a strong affinity to the bleomycin family of antibiotics. Binds to CL990; an antimitotic-antibiotic compound. From Klebsiella pneumoniae.
   5219..5340    +  polyA_signal   SV40 poly(A) signal: SV40 polyadenylation signal
   5413..5429    -  protein_bind   lac operator: The lac repressor binds to the lac operator to inhibit transcription in E. coli. This inhibition can be relieved by adding lactose or isopropyl-β-D-thiogalactopyranoside (IPTG). lac repressor encoded by lacI
   5437..5467    -  promoter       lac promoter: promoter for the E. coli lac operon
   5482..5503    -  protein_bind   CAP binding site: CAP binding activates transcription in the presence of cAMP. E. coli catabolite activator protein
   5516..5608    -  CDS            lacI (fragment): lac repressor; lacI; The lac repressor binds to the lac operator to inhibit transcription in E. coli. This inhibition can be relieved by adding lactose or isopropyl-β-D-thiogalactopyranoside (IPTG).
   5791..6379    -  rep_origin     ori: high-copy-number ColE1/pMB1/pBR322/pUC origin of replication
   6550..7410    -  CDS            AmpR: β-lactamase; bla; confers resistance to ampicillin, carbenicillin, and related antibiotics
   7411..1       -  promoter       AmpR promoter (across the origin): bla
