[The description below was written by a language model from this plasmid's Addgene catalogue record and pLannotate feature annotations shown in this document.]
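Description:
ND4 DdCBE T1 is a 7.5 kb mammalian expression plasmid on a pCMV backbone that encodes one arm of a split, TALE-guided mitochondrial cytosine base editor (DdCBE) directed at the ND4 gene of the mitochondrial genome. It is maintained in E. coli through a high-copy ColE1/pUC-type origin with ampicillin resistance (AmpR). An f1 origin is also present. For selection in mammalian cells it carries a blasticidin S deaminase cassette driven by tandem SV40 and EM7 promoters and terminated by an SV40 polyadenylation signal. The short bleomycin-resistance and lac-region fragments annotated nearby appear to be backbone remnants rather than functional parts.

The CMV enhancer/promoter drives the synthetic insert, and a T7 promoter lies just upstream of the coding sequence. The fusion protein begins with the COX8A mitochondrial targeting sequence, which directs import into the mitochondrial matrix, followed by a 3xFLAG epitope for detection. Next come the TALE N-terminal domain, the T1 array of TALE repeats that recognises the ND4 target site, and the TALE C-terminal domain. The feature table identifies the flanking TALE portions as avrBs3-like fragments and leaves the repeat array between them unannotated. Fused downstream are the 1397C half of the DddA toxin deaminase and a uracil glycosylase inhibitor (UGI), which blocks excision of the uracil intermediate so that C-to-T conversion is retained. The catalogue entry also lists an ATP5B 3'UTR, which is not annotated in the feature table. Because the DddAtox half is inactive alone, this plasmid would normally be co-delivered with a partner arm carrying the complementary half. The repeat array was assembled by Golden Gate cloning, and the flanking BsmBI sites are retained.
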