Addgene plasmid #221980: ND4 DdCBE T1
Purpose: Expresses mitochondrial cytosine base editor arm in mammalian cells
Depositing lab: Stephen Ekker. Depositing organization: Mayo Foundation for Medical Education and Research. Publication: Unconstrained Precision Mitochondrial Genome Editing with alphaDdCBEs. Castillo SR, Simone BW, Clark KJ, Devaux P, Ekker SC. Hum Gene Ther. 2024 Sep 24. doi: 10.1089/hum.2024.073. PubMed 39212664.
Backbone
  Vector backbone: pCMV
  Backbone size w/o insert (bp): 4717
  Vector type: Mammalian Expression, CRISPR
  Selectable markers: Blasticidin
Growth in bacteria
  Bacterial resistance: Ampicillin, 100 μg/mL
  Growth temperature: 30°C
  Growth strain: NEB Stable
  Copy number: High Copy
Gene/Insert
  Gene/Insert name: COX8A MTS-3xFLAG-TALE NT-T-ND4 TALE T1 repeats-TALE CTD-DddAtox 1397C-UGI-ATP5B 3'UTR
  Species: Synthetic
  Insert size (bp): 2797
  Promoter: CMV
  Tag / fusion protein: 3xFLAG (N terminal on backbone)
  Cloning method: Golden Gate
  Sequencing primers: 5′ T7; 3′ ACACCCGCCGCGCTTAATGC
Terms and licenses: Academic/Nonprofit Terms; Industry Terms: Not Available to Industry
Depositor comments: 5' Cloning Site: BsmBI (Not Destroyed), 3' Cloning Site: BsmBI (Not Destroyed). Please visit https://www.biorxiv.org/content/10.1101/2024.05.13.593977v1 for bioRxiv preprint.
How to cite: ND4 DdCBE T1 was a gift from Stephen Ekker (Addgene plasmid # 221980 ; http://n2t.net/addgene:221980 ; RRID:Addgene_221980)
