>Addgene plasmid #221980 | ND4 DdCBE T1 | depositor partial sequence | sequence record 434667 | Partial
ATGGCCTCCGTTCTGACCCCGCTGCTGCTGCGTGGCCTGACCGGCTCCGCTCGTCGTCTGCCAGTTCCGC
GTGCGAAAATCCATTCCCTGGACTACAAAGACCATGACGGTGATTATAAAGATCATGACATCGATTACAA
GGATGACGATGACAAGATGGACATCGCGGATCTGCGTACCCTGGGTTACAGCCAGCAGCAGCAGGAGAAG
ATCAAGCCAAAGGTGCGCAGCACCGTGGCCCAGCACCATGAAGCTCTGGTGGGTCACGGCTTCACCCACG
CGCACATCGTGGCTCTGAGCCAGCACCCAGCCGCGCTGGGTACCGTGGCCGTGAAATATCAGGACATGAT
TGCTGCCCTGCCAGAGGCTACCCATGAAGCGATTGTGGGTGTGGGCAAGCAGTGGAGCGGTGCTCGTGCG
CTGGAGGCCCTGCTGACCGTGGCCGGTGAACTGCGTGGCCCGCCGCTGCAGCTGGATACCGGCCAGCTGC
TGAAAATCGCGAAACGTGGCGGTGTGACCGCTGTGGAAGCTGTGCATGCCTGGCGTAATGCTCTGACCGG
TGCCCCCCTGAACCTGACCCCGGACCAAGTGGTGGCTATCGCCAGCAACAATGGCGGCAAGCAAGCGCTC
GAAACGGTGCAGCGGCTGTTGCCGGTGCTGTGCCAGGACCATGGCCTGACTCCGGACCAAGTGGTGGCTA
TCGCCAGCCACGATGGCGGCAAGCAAGCGCTCGAAACGGTGCAGCGGCTGTTGCCGGTGCTGTGCCAGGA
CCATGGCCTGACCCCGGACCAAGTGGTGGCTATCGCCAGCAACGGTGGCGGCAAGCAAGCGCTCGAAACG
GTGCAGCGGCTGTTGCCGGTGCTGTGCCAGGACCATGGCCTGACCCCGGACCAAGTGGTGGCTATCGCCA
GCAACATTGGCGGCAAGCAAGCGCTCGAAACGGTGCAGCGGCTGTTGCCGGTGCTGTGCCAGGACCATGG
CCTGACCCCGGACCAAGTGGTGGCTATCGCCAGCAACAATGGCGGCAAGCAAGCGCTCGAAACGGTGCAG
CGGCTGTTGCCGGTGCTGTGCCAGGACCATGGCCTGACCCCGGACCAAGTGGTGGCTATCGCCAGCAACG
GTGGCGGCAAGCAAGCGCTCGAAACGGTGCAGCGGCTGTTGCCGGTGCTGTGCCAGGACCATGGCCTGAC
CCCGGACCAAGTGGTGGCTATCGCCAGCAACATTGGCGGCAAGCAAGCGCTCGAAACGGTGCAGCGGCTG
TTGCCGGTGCTGTGCCAGGACCATGGCCTCACACCCGATCAGGTCGTGGCTATCGCCAGCAACATTGGCG
GCAAGCAAGCGCTCGAAACGGTGCAGCGGCTGTTGCCGGTGCTGTGCCAGGACCATGGCCTGACTCCGGA
CCAAGTGGTGGCTATCGCCAGCCACGATGGCGGCAAGCAAGCGCTCGAAACGGTGCAGCGGCTGTTGCCG
GTGCTGTGCCAGGACCATGGCCTGACCCCGGACCAAGTGGTGGCTATCGCCAGCCACGATGGCGGCAAGC
AAGCGCTCGAAACGGTGCAGCGGCTGTTGCCGGTGCTGTGCCAGGACCATGGCCTGACCCCGGACCAAGT
GGTGGCTATCGCCAGCAACATTGGCGGCAAGCAAGCGCTCGAAACGGTGCAGCGGCTGTTGCCGGTGCTG
TGCCAGGACCATGGCCTGACTCCGGACCAAGTGGTGGCTATCGCCAGCCACGATGGCGGCAAGCAAGCGC
TCGAAACGGTGCAGCGGCTGTTGCCGGTGCTGTGCCAGGACCATGGCCTGACCCCGGACCAAGTGGTGGC
TATCGCCAGCAACAATGGCGGCAAGCAAGCGCTCGAAACGGTGCAGCGGCTGTTGCCGGTGCTGTGCCAG
GACCATGGCCTGACCCCGGACCAAGTGGTGGCTATCGCCAGCAACGGTGGCGGCAAGCAAGCGCTCGAAA
CGGTGCAGCGGCTGTTGCCGGTGCTGTGCCAGGACCATGGCCTGACCCCGGACCAAGTGGTGGCTATCGC
CAGCAACGGTGGCGGCAAGCAAGCGCTCGAAACGGTGCAGCGGCTGTTGCCGGTGCTGTGCCAGGACCAT
GGCCTGACCCCGGACCAAGTGGTGGCTATCGCCAGCCACGATGGCGGCAAGCAAGCGCTCGAAAGCATTG
TGGCCCAGCTGAGCCGGCCTGATCCGGCGTTGGCCGCGTTGACCAACGATCACCTGGTGGCCCTGGCCTG
CCTGGGCGGTCGTCCGGCCCTGGATGCGGTGAAGAAAGGCCTGGGTGGATCCGCCATTCCAGTGAAGCGC
GGCGCTACCGGTGAAACCAAAGTGTTTACCGGTAACAGCAACAGCCCGAAGAGCCCGACCAAAGGCGGTT
GCTCTGGCGGCTCAACTAATCTGAGCGACATCATTGAGAAGGAGACTGGGAAACAGCTGGTCATTCAGGA
GTCCATCCTGATGCTGCCTGAGGAGGTGGAGGAAGTGATCGGCAACAAGCCAGAGTCTGACATCCTGGTG
CACACCGCCTACGACGAGTCCACAGATGAGAATGTGATGCTGCTGACCTCTGACGCCCCCGAGTATAAGC
CTTGGGCCCTGGTCATCCAGGATTCTAACGGCGAGAATAAGATCAAGATGCTGTGATAAGGGGTCTTTGT
CCTCTGTACTGTCTCTCTCCTTGCCCCTAACCCAAAAAGCTTCATTTTTCTGTGTAGGCTGCACAAGAGC
CTTGATTGAAGATATATTCTTTCTGAACAGTATTTAAGGTTTCCAATAAAATGTACACCCCTCAGAA
